Addgene plasmid #32391: pGL3-RbE2Fmut
Depositing lab: Julien Sage. Depositing organization: Stanford University. Publication: Regulation of RB transcription in vivo by RB family members. Burkhart DL, Ngai LK, Roake CM, Viatour P, Thangavel C, Ho VM, Knudsen ES, Sage J. Mol Cell Biol. 2010 Apr;30(7):1729-45. Epub 2010 Jan 25. 10.1128/MCB.00952-09 PubMed 20100864.
Backbone
  Vector backbone: pGL3-basic
  Backbone manufacturer: Promega
  Backbone size w/o insert (bp): 4818
  Vector type: Mammalian Expression, Luciferase
Growth in bacteria
  Bacterial resistance: Ampicillin, 100 μg/mL
  Growth temperature: 37°C
  Growth strain: DH5alpha
  Copy number: High Copy
Gene/Insert
  Gene/Insert name: Rb promoter
  Species: M. musculus (mouse)
  Mutation: Mutated E2F binding site: TTTCCCGC --> TTTACATC
  Entrez Gene: Rb1 (a.k.a. Rb, Rb-1, p110-RB1, pRb, pp105)
  Tag / fusion protein: Luciferase (C terminal on backbone)
  Cloning method: Restriction Enzyme; 5′ cloning site None (unknown if destroyed); 3′ cloning site None (unknown if destroyed)
  Sequencing primers: 5′ RVprimer3; 3′ Luc_N_Rev
Terms and licenses: Academic/Nonprofit Terms; Industry Terms: Not Available to Industry
How to cite: pGL3-RbE2Fmut was a gift from Julien Sage (Addgene plasmid # 32391 ; http://n2t.net/addgene:32391 ; RRID:Addgene_32391)
