[The description below was written by a language model from this plasmid's Addgene catalogue record.]
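Description:
pGL3-RbE2Fmut is a mammalian luciferase reporter plasmid built on pGL3-basic, a promoterless and enhancerless firefly luciferase vector. It is maintained in E. coli as a high-copy plasmid under ampicillin selection. Because the backbone supplies no promoter of its own, luciferase output in transfected cells depends on whatever regulatory sequence is cloned upstream of the luciferase coding region.

The insert is a fragment of the mouse Rb1 (retinoblastoma) gene promoter, placed upstream of luciferase so that it drives reporter transcription. This version carries a targeted mutation that disrupts the E2F binding site in the promoter by changing several bases in the consensus motif, which is expected to abolish recognition by E2F transcription factors and therefore by the RB family repressor complexes they recruit. The record lists luciferase as a C-terminal "fusion" on the backbone, but for a promoter insert this is best read as a transcriptional reporter arrangement rather than a protein fusion. The size and exact boundaries of the promoter fragment and the restriction sites used for cloning are not stated.

The construct is suited to transient transfection reporter assays, where its activity would be compared with a matching wild-type Rb promoter reporter. That comparison measures how much the E2F site contributes to Rb1 promoter activity. This fits the associated study of how RB family members regulate transcription of the Rb gene itself. No mammalian selection marker is recorded, and no feature table was provided, so the details of the backbone elements rest on the catalogue description alone.
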