>Addgene plasmid #32391 | pGL3-RbE2Fmut | addgene partial sequence | sequence record 37814 | LucNrev 5'-CCTTATGCAGTTGCTCTCC-3'
GGGCCTTTCTTTATGTTTTTGGCGTCTTCCATGGTGGCTTTACCAACAGTACCGGTAATGCCAAGCTTGA
CGCGCAGCGCGGGCCGGCGCGAGCAGCCGAGGGAGGCGCGCGGGGAGGCGGGCGGGCGCGCGCGCACGCC
GGGCACGCCCCGTCCTCACCCGACTCCCGTTACAAAAATAATGGGAACGTCCCCCGAGGAAAACCGGACG
CGCCCGGCAACCGAGCGCCCGGGCCAACCGATGTAAAACGTCACTTCCGCCCGCGGCGTCACGTCCGCGA
GGCTCGCGGGCCGCGGGCGTCAGTGGGGAACCGGGGCGGCGGTGGCGGCGGCGGCGGGCAAGGGCGAGGG
CGAGGGCGAGGGCGCGGGCGGGAAGCCGCGGGGAAGCCGCGCCTGCCCGGGCCTGTCTCCGCCCGCGTCG
TCCCCGTGGGCGGCGCCAGCCGAGGCGGGGCCGGCCCGCTGCGAGGAGCCGCGGCCTCTGGGAGAACGCT
GGACAGGGCGCGCCCCTCGCCCGGCCCGCGCGGCCGGCAAAACAAAAACAAACGTGCCGGGCCAGTGGGA
GGTGGGCTCGGCCCGGGTGGGCGGTCCAGGGTGGGGCCATTGGTGGCCTTCTGGAGACAAGGGAAGATGG
GCGATGCACGCACAGACTATAGTCTTTTGATGGGGAAACAGGAGGCGCGGTCCGAGCGGGACAGATCTTA
